Addgene plasmid #147655: pAc5.1B-EGFP-DmPAN3-D575RL676EG683E_U
Purpose: Insect Expression of DmPAN3-D575RL676EG683E
Depositing lab: Elisa Izaurralde. Depositing organization: Max Planck Institute for Developmental Biology. Publication: Structure of the PAN3 pseudokinase reveals the basis for interactions with the PAN2 deadenylase and the GW182 proteins. Christie M, Boland A, Huntzinger E, Weichenrieder O, Izaurralde E. Mol Cell. 2013 Aug 8;51(3):360-73. doi: 10.1016/j.molcel.2013.07.011. PubMed 23932717.
Backbone
  Vector backbone: Unknown
  Vector type: Insect Expression
Growth in bacteria
  Bacterial resistance: Ampicillin, 100 μg/mL
  Growth temperature: 37°C
  Growth strain: DH5alpha
  Copy number: Low Copy
Gene/Insert
  Gene/Insert name: DmPAN3-D575RL676EG683E
  Species: D. melanogaster (fly)
  Entrez Gene: CG11486 (a.k.a. Dmel_CG11486, Dmel\CG11486, PAN3)
  Cloning method: Unknown
Terms and licenses: Academic/Nonprofit Terms; Industry Terms: Not Available to Industry
Depositor comments: ORF extracted from the NCBI: LD14901 Plasmids from this collection were made available to the research community and donated after the lab closed. Please note that the sequence provided by the depositing laboratory may be theoretical/predicted or based on Sanger sequencing results. There may be discrepancies between sequencing results obtained by Addgene and the depositor sequence. If an Addgene verified sequence is not available, please contact before placing your order to request that our lab fully sequence the plasmid.
How to cite: pAc5.1B-EGFP-DmPAN3-D575RL676EG683E_U was a gift from Elisa Izaurralde (Addgene plasmid # 147655 ; http://n2t.net/addgene:147655 ; RRID:Addgene_147655)
