[The description below was written by a language model from this plasmid's Addgene catalogue record and pLannotate feature annotations shown in this document.]
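Description:
pAc5.1B-EGFP-DmPAN3-D575RL676EG683E_U is an 8,443-nt insect expression plasmid for producing a GFP-tagged, triple-point-mutant form of Drosophila melanogaster PAN3 (CG11486). The catalogue lists the backbone as unknown, although the name and the annotated parts point to a pAc5.1-type vector. In bacteria it is maintained through a ColE1/pUC-family origin and selected with ampicillin via the AmpR (β-lactamase) gene and its bla promoter. The origin is annotated as high-copy, whereas the repository entry lists the plasmid as low copy. Short fragments annotated as a tetracycline resistance gene and SV40 large T antigen appear to be non-functional backbone remnants. No marker for selection in insect cells is annotated.

The expression cassette is driven by the Drosophila actin 5C (Ac5) promoter, a strong constitutive promoter used in fly cell lines. It directs an EGFP coding sequence followed closely by the PAN3 open reading frame, which gives an N-terminal EGFP fusion. A V5 epitope tag is annotated downstream of PAN3, but the record does not show whether it is translated in frame or lies behind a stop codon. An SV40 polyadenylation signal follows the cassette. PAN3 is the regulatory subunit of the PAN2–PAN3 deadenylase complex, which shortens mRNA poly(A) tails in general and miRNA-mediated mRNA turnover. The insert carries the substitutions D575R, L676E and G683E. The record does not state their functional effect, but the associated publication deals with the PAN3 pseudokinase structure and its interactions with PAN2 and GW182 proteins. This suggests the construct was used as an interaction-surface mutant for localisation or binding assays in insect cells. The depositor notes that the supplied sequence may be theoretical rather than fully verified.
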