Features (pLannotate 1.2.2; 10 found; start..end, strand, type, name):
     56..2568    +  promoter       Ac5 promoter: Drosophila melanogaster actin 5C promoter
   2588..3304    +  CDS            EGFP: EGFP is a basic (constitutively fluorescent) green fluorescent protein published in 1996, derived from Aequorea victoria. It is reported to be a rapidly-maturing weak dimer with moderate acid sensitivity.
   3320..5689    +  CDS            PAN3: PAN3_DROME - Experimental evidence at protein level: Swiss-Prot protein existence level 1. Regulatory subunit of the poly(A)-nuclease (PAN) deadenylation complex, one of two cytoplasmic mRNA deadenylases involved in general and miRNA-mediated mRNA turnover. PAN specifically shortens poly(A) tails of RNA and the activity is stimulated by poly(A)-binding protein (PABP). PAN deadenylation is followed by rapid degradation of the shortened mRNA tails by the CCR4-NOT complex. Deadenylated mRNAs are then degraded by two alternative mechanisms, namely exosome-mediated 3'-5' exonucleolytic degradation,
   5728..5769    +  CDS            V5 tag: epitope tag from simian virus 5
   5869..6003    -  polyA_signal   SV40 poly(A) signal: SV40 polyadenylation signal
   6026..6110    -  CDS            large T antigen (fragment): large T antigen from SV40 (simian virus 40)
   6111..6581    +  CDS            TcR (fragment): tetracycline efflux protein; tet; confers resistance to tetracycline
   6625..7213    -  rep_origin     ori: high-copy-number ColE1/pMB1/pBR322/pUC origin of replication
   7384..8244    -  CDS            AmpR: β-lactamase; bla; confers resistance to ampicillin, carbenicillin, and related antibiotics
   8245..8349    -  promoter       AmpR promoter: bla
>Addgene plasmid #147655 | pAc5.1B-EGFP-DmPAN3-D575RL676EG683E_U | depositor full sequence | sequence record 290102 | Full Sequence
CTTCAAGGAATTAATTCTATATTCTAAAAACACAAATGATACTTCTAAAAAAAATCATGAATGGCATCAA
CTCTGAATCAAATCTTTGCAGATGCACCTACTTCTCATTTCCACTGTCACATCATTTTTCCAGATCTCGC
TGCCTGTTATGTGGCCCACAAACCAAGACACGTTTTATGGCCATTAAAGCTGGCTGATCGTCGCCAAACA
CCAAATACATATCAATATGTACATTCGAGAAAGAAGCGATCAAAGAAGCGTCTTCGGGCGAGTAGGAGAA
TGCGGAGGAGAAGGAGAACGAGCTGATCTAGTATCTCTCCACAATCCAATGCCAACTGACCAACTGGCCA
TATTCGGAGCAATTTGAAGCCAATTTCCATCGCCTGGCGATCGCTCCATTCTTGGCTATATGTTTTTCAC
CGTTCCCGGGGCCATTTTCAAAGACTCGTCGGTAAGATAAGATTGTGTCACTCGCTGTCTCTCTTCATTT
GTCGAAGAATGCTGAGGAATTTCGCGATGACGTCGGCGAGTATTTTGAAGAATGAGAATAATTTGTATTT
ATACGAAAATCAGTTAGTGGAATTTTCTACAAAAACATGTTATCTATAGATAATTTTGTTGCAAAATATG
TTGACTATGACAAAGATTGTATGTATATACCTTTAATGTATTCTCATTTTCTTATGTATTTATAATGGCA
ATGATGATACTGATGATATTTTAAGATGATGCCAGACCACAGGCTGATTTCTGCGTCTTTTGCCGAACGC
AGTGCATGTGCGGTTGTTGTTTTTTGGAATAGTTTCAATTTTCGGACTGTCCGCTTTGATTTCAGTTTCT
TGGCTTATTCAAAAAGCAAAGTAAAGCCAAAAAAGCGAGATGGCAATACCAAATGCGGCAAAACGGTAGT
GGAAGGAAAGGGGTGCGGGGCAGCGGAAGGAAGGGTGGGGCGGGGCGTGGCGGGGTCTGTGGCTGGGCGC
GACGTCACCGACGTTGGAGCCACTCCTTTGACCATGTGTGCGTGTGTGTATTATTCGTGTCTCGCCACTC
GCCGGTTGTTTTTTTCTTTTTATCTCGCTCTCTCTAGCGCCATCTCGTACGCATGCTCAACGCACCGCAT
GTTGCCGTGTCCTTTATGCGTCATTTTGGCTCGAAATAGGCAATTATTTAAACAAAGATTAGTCAACGAA
AACGCTAAAATAAATAAGTCTACAATATGGTTACTTATTGCCATGTGTGTGCAGCCAACGATAGCAACAA
AAGCAACAACACAGTGGCTTTCCCTCTTTCACTTTTTGTTTGCAAGCGCGTGCGAGCAAGACGGCACGAC
CGGCAAACGCAATTACGCTGACAAAGAGCAGACGAAGTTTTGGCCGAAAAACATCAAGGCGCCTGATACG
AATGCATTTGCAATAACAATTGCGATATTTAATATTGTTTATGAAGCTGTTTGACTTCAAAACACACAAA
AAAAAAAATAAAACAAATTATTTGAAAGAGAATTAGGAATCGGACAGCTTATCGTTACGGGCTAACAGCA
CACCGAGACGAAATAGCTTACCTGACGTCACAGCCTCTGGAAGAACTGCCGCCAAGCAGAGAGAGAGAGA
AAAAGAGGGAGAGCAGCTTAGACCGCATGTGCTTGTGTGTGAGGCGTCTCTCTCTTCGTCTCCTGTTTGC
GCAAACGCATAGACTGCACTGAGAAAATCGATTACCTATTTTTTATGAATGAATATTTGCACTATTACTA
TTCAAAACTATTAAGATAGCAATCACATTCAATAGCCAAATACTATACCACCTGAGCGATGCAACGAAAT
GATCAATTTGAGCAAAAATGCTGCATATTTAGGACGGCATCATTATAGAAATGCTTCTTGCTGTGTACTT
TTCTCTCGTCTGGCAGCTGTTTCGCCGTTATTGTTAAAACCGGCTTAAGTTAGGTGTGTTTTCTACGACT
AGTGATGCCCCTACTAGAAGATGTGTGTTGCACAAATGTCCCTGAATAACCAATTTGAAGTGCAGATAGC
AGTAAACGTAAGCTAATATGAATATTATTTAACTGTAATGTTTTAATATCGCTGGACATTACTAATAAAC
CCACTATAAACACATGTACATATGTATGTTTTGGCATACAATGAGTAGTTGGGGAAAAAATGTGTAAAAG
CACCGTGACCATCACAGCATAAAGATAACCAGCTGAAGTATCGAATATGAGTAACCCCCAAATTGAATCA
CATGCCGCAACTGATAGGACCCATGGAAGTACACTCTTCATGGCGATATACAAGACACACACAAGCACGA
ACACCCAGTTGCGGAGGAAATTCTCCGTAAATGAAAACCCAATCGGCGAACAATTCATACCCATATATGG
TAAAAGTTTTGAACGCGACTTGAGAGCGGAGAGCATTGCGGCTGATAAGGTTTTAGCGCTAAGCGGGCTT
TATAAAACGGGCTGCGGGACCAGTTTTCATATCACTACCGTTTGAGTTCTTGTGCTGTGTGGATACTCCT
CCCGACACAAAGCCGCTCCATCAGCCAGCAGTCGTCTAATCCAGAGACCCCGGATCGGGGTACCAACATG
GTGAGCAAGGGCGAGGAGCTGTTCACCGGGGTGGTGCCCATCCTGGTCGAGCTGGACGGCGACGTAAACG
GCCACAAGTTCAGCGTGTCCGGCGAGGGCGAGGGCGATGCCACCTACGGCAAGCTGACCCTGAAGTTCAT
CTGCACCACCGGCAAGCTGCCCGTGCCCTGGCCCACCCTCGTGACCACCCTGACCTACGGCGTGCAGTGC
TTCAGCCGCTACCCCGACCACATGAAGCAGCACGACTTCTTCAAGTCCGCCATGCCCGAAGGCTACGTCC
AGGAGCGCACCATCTTCTTCAAGGACGACGGCAACTACAAGACCCGCGCCGAGGTGAAGTTCGAGGGCGA
CACCCTGGTGAACCGCATCGAGCTGAAGGGCATCGACTTCAAGGAGGACGGCAACATCCTGGGGCACAAG
CTGGAGTACAACTACAACAGCCACAACGTCTATATCATGGCCGACAAGCAGAAGAACGGCATCAAGGTGA
ACTTCAAGATCCGCCACAACATCGAGGACGGCAGCGTGCAGCTCGCCGACCACTACCAGCAGAACACCCC
CATCGGCGACGGCCCCGTGCTGCTGCCCGACAACCACTACCTGAGCACCCAGTCCGCCCTGAGCAAAGAC
CCCAACGAGAAGCGCGATCACATGGTCCTGCTGGAGTTCGTGACCGCCGCCGGGATCACTCTCGGCATGG
ACGAGCTGTACAAGCCAAGCTTGAATTCTATGTGCTCGACTTATGGACTCTTATCTTTTGAGTTTTCAGA
TACGGCTGCTATGGATCCAATTTTCTTCTCGCCAACGAATGGAATACCGTCAGAGAGTAAACTCGCCACT
TATATGAATCGACAGAATGTCGCCACACCGAGCGGTTATGGGCTGAATAACGGGTTCTCACTACTTAATT
TGGATTCGCCCCTAAATAAAAAGTCCCAGGTCACGCCGCAGTCGCCCGAGTTCATTCCAACGCGCCTTGG
CTCGACGCCCAACTTCTATGCACCATATCACAACGCGCCCATGCAATTAAGTAATGGGCTCAATGGCGTC
AATGGGTTAACAGCCGCCGCAGCAGCAGCAGCAGCAGCCGCCGCCGCCGCCGCAGCAGCAGTTCCCTCCT
CCACGTCATCGGCGTCCTCCGCCTCGGTGACCATCAGCAAAACGGCCAACGGTGGCGCCTCCATGCTCGC
CCTGCAAAAGACCGCATCCATCGCCTCTGTAACCATCGCACAACAGCAGCCACAGCATCCACAGAAACAG
CAACAGCATCCGCCGTCGGTGGGCGGAGGAGCTGTGTCCGCCGCCTCCGCCCCCATTGCCATTAGTGGCG
CTCCACCGAATCCCGCCGCAGCTCCGTTCGTCAGCAGCATGTCCGCTCAGACGCCGCTCAAGGGGAGGGG
CGCCATGATGCGCCAGGAATCACCAACGGCAGCCATGATTTCGGGCGCAGGGCCAGGTGAGAAGTCGCCA
CCGCACGGGATGACGCCGCACGGAGCATCGCCCATACCATCAGCGCTGCCCACCAGCGTGCACCAGGAGA
ACGTAGGCGGCACCATATACTTCTATCCGACTGCCAACGCACAGAACAGCCAGCCCGTCGTCAATTCCAT
GGTGGTGGATGGAACGCATCCGGCTCTCCATGGCGTGAGTGCTGTGGCGCCGATGAGTGCGGGCGTTCCG
GCGGCCATGATGTACACGGGGCATGTGTATCCGGGACCGTCCTCCAACGTGGTCACCATGCAGCCAAAGA
CGCTGCTGGAGTCGGCCTTCTTTATGCCCGACGAGATGCGCGCCGAAGTCCTCGCCCGCAACGAGATCTC
TAACCTGATCATGGACGCAGCGGAGGCTGCGCAGCACGCTCTACCGCTGGAGGTGGAGAACTACCATGCC
CTGTATCCACTGGAACCGCCGGCGCAGCCGTTGCACGCCAAGCTCACGTTCCCCGCCACCACTTATAGGG
CCACGCACAACACGACGGGCTACAAGTACTGCCTGCGAAGAATACATGGTTTCCGCCTGCAGTCGACCAA
GTGCATGACGCTGGTGGAGATGTGGAAGAAGCTGCAGCACACGAATGTGGTACAACTGCGTGAGGTGTTC
ACGACGAAAGCATTTGGTGATAACTCTTTAGTATTAGTGTACGACTATCATCCCGGCTCACAAACATTAC
TGGCCAAATACTTCACTCCGGCGCCAGAGACCAACGGGTACACTGATCCATTCCAAGGCGAGGCCCGCCC
CTTCAGTCATAAGAGTAACATGCAGCGAACGAGCAATGGACCGCTGCTACCGGAGGCCACCATCTGGTCG
ATCATCATGCAGCTGACCGCCGGCTTAAAAGCCATCCACCATGCCGGTCTTGCCTGCAAGGTTCTGGATC
CCACAAAGATTATAGTGACGGGCAAGCGTGTACGGTTTAGCTCATGCTGCATTTCGGATATAACGCAATT
CCGTCCGAATGCATCCAATCCCTTGGCGCTGGTTAATATGCATCAGCAGGACGATCTGACCGCTTTGGGT
CGCTTAGTATTAGCTTTGGCCTGCCGCTGTCTTCAATCCGTGCAACGCGACAATGTCCAGTCCAGCATCG
ATATGGTCACGCGAAACTACTCCACCGATCTGCGAAACTTTATTGTTTACCTCTTCACCACCAATAATCG
TCGCTCCGTGACCGACCTGATGCCGATGATTGGTGCCCGCTTCTATACGCAACTGGATGCACTGCAGAGC
AAAATTGATATGCAGGAGGACGAGGAAGCCAAGGAGATGGAGAACGAGCGGTTATATCGCATTTTGGTCA
AACTTAATAGCATCAACGAGCGACCCGACTTTAATCTGGACTGCACTTGGTCTGAGACTGGTGATAGATA
CATGTTGAAATTATTCCGTGATTATTTGTTCCATTCCGTCACTGAGGATGGCCGGCCCTGGCTAGATCAC
GCACACATTGTACAATGCCTCAACAAGCTGGATGCTGGCTCCATAGAGCGCGTGCAACTGATGTCCCGCG
ACGAGCAATCGGTACTCATCGTCTCCTATGCTGAACTCAAGAATTGTCTGGAGAACGCCTTCTCCGAACT
GATGTCAAGTGCGGCCAACTGAGCGGCCGCTCGAGTCTAGAGGGCCCGCGGTTCGAAGGTAAGCCTATCC
CTAACCCTCTCCTCGGTCTCGATTCTACGCGTACCGGTCATCATCACCATCACCATTGAGTTTAAACCCG
CTGATCAGCCTCGACTGTGCCTTCTAAGGCCTGAGCTCGCTGATCAGCCTCGATCGAGGATCCAGACATG
ATAAGATACATTGATGAGTTTGGACAAACCACAACTAGAATGCAGTGAAAAAAATGCTTTATTTGTGAAA
TTTGTGATGCTATTGCTTTATTTGTAACCATTATAAGCTGCAATAAACAAGTTAACAACAACAATTGCAT
TCATTTTATGTTTCAGGTTCAGGGGGAGGTGTGGGAGGTTTTTTAAAGCAAGTAAAACCTCTACAAATGT
GGTATGGCTGATTATGATCAGTCGACCGATGCCCTTGAGAGCCTTCAACCCAGTCAGCTCCTTCCGGTGG
GCGCGGGGCATGACTATCGTCGCCGCACTTATGACTGTCTTCTTTATCATGCAACTCGTAGGACAGGTGC
CGGCAGCGCTCTGGGTCATTTTCGGCGAGGACCGCTTTCGCTGGAGCGCGACGATGATCGGCCTGTCGCT
TGCGGTATTCGGAATCTTGCACGCCCTCGCTCAAGCCTTCGTCACTGGTCCCGCCACCAAACGTTTCGGC
GAGAAGCAGGCCATTATCGCCGGCATGGCGGCCGACGCGCTGGGCTACGTCTTGCTGGCGTTCGCGACGC
GAGGCTGGATGGCCTTCCCCATTATGATTCTTCTCGCTTCCGGCGGCATCGGGATGCCCGCGTTGCAGGC
CATGCTGTCCAGGCAGGTAGATGACGACCATCAGGGACAGCTTCAAGGATCGCTCGCGGCTCTTACCAGC
CAGCAAAAGGCCAGGAACCGTAAAAAGGCCGCGTTGCTGGCGTTTTTCCATAGGCTCCGCCCCCCTGACG
AGCATCACAAAAATCGACGCTCAAGTCAGAGGTGGCGAAACCCGACAGGACTATAAAGATACCAGGCGTT
TCCCCCTGGAAGCTCCCTCGTGCGCTCTCCTGTTCCGACCCTGCCGCTTACCGGATACCTGTCCGCCTTT
CTCCCTTCGGGAAGCGTGGCGCTTTCTCAATGCTCACGCTGTAGGTATCTCAGTTCGGTGTAGGTCGTTC
GCTCCAAGCTGGGCTGTGTGCACGAACCCCCCGTTCAGCCCGACCGCTGCGCCTTATCCGGTAACTATCG
TCTTGAGTCCAACCCGGTAAGACACGACTTATCGCCACTGGCAGCAGCCACTGGTAACAGGATTAGCAGA
GCGAGGTATGTAGGCGGTGCTACAGAGTTCTTGAAGTGGTGGCCTAACTACGGCTACACTAGAAGGACAG
TATTTGGTATCTGCGCTCTGCTGAAGCCAGTTACCTTCGGAAAAAGAGTTGGTAGCTCTTGATCCGGCAA
ACAAACCACCGCTGGTAGCGGTGGTTTTTTTGTTTGCAAGCAGCAGATTACGCGCAGAAAAAAAGGATCT
CAAGAAGATCCTTTGATCTTTTCTACGGGGTCTGACGCTCAGTGGAACGAAAACTCACGTTAAGGGATTT
TGGTCATGAGATTATCAAAAAGGATCTTCACCTAGATCCTTTTAAATTAAAAATGAAGTTTTAAATCAAT
CTAAAGTATATATGAGTAAACTTGGTCTGACAGTTACCAATGCTTAATCAGTGAGGCACCTATCTCAGCG
ATCTGTCTATTTCGTTCATCCATAGTTGCCTGACTCCCCGTCGTGTAGATAACTACGATACGGGAGGGCT
TACCATCTGGCCCCAGTGCTGCAATGATACCGCGAGACCCACGCTCACCGGCTCCAGATTTATCAGCAAT
AAACCAGCCAGCCGGAAGGGCCGAGCGCAGAAGTGGTCCTGCAACTTTATCCGCCTCCATCCAGTCTATT
AATTGTTGCCGGGAAGCTAGAGTAAGTAGTTCGCCAGTTAATAGTTTGCGCAACGTTGTTGCCATTGCTG
CAGGCATCGTGGTGTCACGCTCGTCGTTTGGTATGGCTTCATTCAGCTCCGGTTCCCAACGATCAAGGCG
AGTTACATGATCCCCCATGTTGTGCAAAAAAGCGGTTAGCTCCTTCGGTCCTCCGATCGTTGTCAGAAGT
AAGTTGGCCGCAGTGTTATCACTCATGGTTATGGCAGCACTGCATAATTCTCTTACTGTCATGCCATCCG
TAAGATGCTTTTCTGTGACTGGTGAGTACTCAACCAAGTCATTCTGAGAATAGTGTATGCGGCGACCGAG
TTGCTCTTGCCCGGCGTCAACACGGGATAATACCGCGCCACATAGCAGAACTTTAAAAGTGCTCATCATT
GGAAAACGTTCTTCGGGGCGAAAACTCTCAAGGATCTTACCGCTGTTGAGATCCAGTTCGATGTAACCCA
CTCGTGCACCCAACTGATCTTCAGCATCTTTTACTTTCACCAGCGTTTCTGGGTGAGCAAAAACAGGAAG
GCAAAATGCCGCAAAAAAGGGAATAAGGGCGACACGGAAATGTTGAATACTCATACTCTTCCTTTTTCAA
TATTATTGAAGCATTTATCAGGGTTATTGTCTCATGAGCGGATACATATTTGAATGTATTTAGAAAAATA
AACAAATAGGGGTTCCGCGCACATTTCCCCGAAAAGTGCCACCTGACGTCTAAGAAACCATTATTATCAT
GACATTAACCTATAAAAATAGGCGTATCACGAGGCCCTTTCGT
